Addgene plasmid #223165: pBK2045-AAV-2xSp1-2xNFkB-EFSNC-dSaCas9-KRAB-MECP2(CMV-gRNA1)
Purpose: 2nd gen. vector for expression of KRAB and truncated MECP2 with dSaCas9 and gRNA1 targeting CMV
Depositing lab: Boris Kantor. Depositing organization: Duke University. Publication: All-in-one AAV-delivered epigenome-editing platform: proof-of-concept and therapeutic implications for neurodegenerative disorders. Kantor B, Odonovan B, Rittiner J, Hodgson D, Lindner N, Guerrero S, Dong W, Zhang A, Chiba-Falek O. bioRxiv [Preprint]. 2024 May 19:2023.04.14.536951. doi: 10.1101/2023.04.14.536951. PubMed 38798630.
Backbone
  Vector backbone: Unknown
  Vector type: Mammalian Expression, AAV, CRISPR
Growth in bacteria
  Bacterial resistance: Ampicillin, 100 μg/mL
  Growth temperature: 37°C
  Growth strain: NEB Stable
  Copy number: High Copy
Gene/Insert
  Gene/Insert name: KRAB-MECP2
  gRNA/shRNA sequence: Unspecified
  Species: H. sapiens (human)
  Mutation: Encodes aa 204-310 (MECP2)
  Entrez Gene: MECP2 (a.k.a. AUTSX3, MRX16, MRX79, MRXS13, MRXSL, PPMX, RS, RTS, RTT)
  Promoter: EF1a
  Tag / fusion protein: 3xFLAG (N terminal on backbone)
  Cloning method: Unknown
Terms and licenses: Academic/Nonprofit Terms; Industry Terms: Not Available to Industry
Depositor comments: Please visit https://doi.org/10.1101/2023.04.14.536951 for bioRxiv preprint.
How to cite: pBK2045-AAV-2xSp1-2xNFkB-EFSNC-dSaCas9-KRAB-MECP2(CMV-gRNA1) was a gift from Boris Kantor (Addgene plasmid # 223165 ; http://n2t.net/addgene:223165 ; RRID:Addgene_223165)
