[The description below was written by a language model from this plasmid's Addgene catalogue record and pLannotate feature annotations shown in this document.]
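Description:
pBK2045-AAV-2xSp1-2xNFkB-EFSNC-dSaCas9-KRAB-MECP2(CMV-gRNA1) is an all-in-one AAV transfer plasmid for CRISPR-based transcriptional repression (epigenome editing) in mammalian cells. The depositor describes it as a second-generation vector. The parental backbone is not stated. The 7.6 kb plasmid is propagated in bacteria through a high-copy ColE1/pUC-type origin with ampicillin selection (AmpR under its own bla promoter). It also carries an f1 origin and small remnants of pBR322 bom and rop sequences. Two AAV2 inverted terminal repeats flank the expression cassettes and define the segment that is packaged into recombinant AAV particles.

Between the ITRs, a short EF-1α core promoter drives a single fusion protein. The construct name indicates that this promoter is preceded by two Sp1 and two NF-κB binding sites, but these are not annotated in the feature table. The fusion consists of an N-terminal 3xFLAG tag, Staphylococcus aureus Cas9 (nuclease-dead, according to the name and purpose), a nucleoplasmin bipartite NLS, the ZNF10 KRAB repression domain and a truncated human MECP2 fragment recorded as amino acids 204–310. A compact synthetic poly(A) signal terminates the transcript. Downstream, a human U6 Pol III promoter expresses a guide RNA built on the Sa gRNA scaffold. The spacer sequence is not specified in the catalogue fields, but a 22 nt match to the CMV immediate early promoter sits directly upstream of the scaffold, consistent with the stated CMV-targeting gRNA1.

The small SaCas9 orthologue, minimal promoter and truncated repressor keep both effector and guide within AAV packaging capacity. The guide directs dSaCas9-KRAB-MECP2 to CMV promoter sequences, which suits proof-of-concept silencing of CMV-driven transgenes. The associated publication concerns an AAV-delivered epigenome-editing platform with implications for neurodegenerative disorders.
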