Features (pLannotate 1.2.2; 19 found; start..end, strand, type, name):
    176..241     +  CDS            3xFLAG: three tandem FLAG® epitope tags, followed by an enterokinase cleavage site
    320..3475    +  CDS            cas9: CAS9_STAAU - Experimental evidence at protein level: Swiss-Prot protein existence level 1. CRISPR (clustered regularly interspaced short palindromic repeat) is an adaptive immune system that provides protection against mobile genetic elements (viruses, transposable elements and conjugative plasmids). CRISPR clusters contain spacers, sequences complementary to antecedent mobile elements, and target invading nucleic acids. CRISPR clusters are transcribed and processed into CRISPR RNA (crRNA). In type II CRISPR systems correct processing of pre-crRNA requires a trans- encoded small RNA (tracrRNA)
   3476..3523    +  CDS            nucleoplasmin NLS: bipartite nuclear localization signal from nucleoplasmin
   3569..3754    +  CDS            KRAB: Krüppel-associated box (KRAB) transcriptional repression domain from the human zinc finger protein ZNF10 (Margolin et al., 1994)
   3752..4099    +  CDS            MECP2 (fragment): MECP2_HUMAN - Experimental evidence at protein level: Swiss-Prot protein existence level 1. Chromosomal protein that binds to methylated DNA. It can bind specifically to a single methyl-CpG pair. It is not influenced by sequences flanking the methyl-CpGs. Mediates transcriptional repression through interaction with histone deacetylase and the corepressor SIN3A. Binds both 5-methylcytosine (5mC) and 5-hydroxymethylcytosine (5hmC)- containing DNA, with a preference for 5-methylcytosine (5mC). From Homo sapiens (Human).
   4148..4196    +  polyA_signal   poly(A) signal: synthetic polyadenylation signal
   4208..4448    +  promoter       U6 promoter: RNA polymerase III promoter for human U6 snRNA
   4458..4479    +  promoter       CMV promoter (fragment): human cytomegalovirus (CMV) immediate early promoter
   4479..4554    +  misc_RNA       Sa gRNA scaffold: guide RNA scaffold for the Staphylococcus aureus CRISPR/Cas9 system
   4568..4708    +  repeat_region  AAV2 ITR: inverted terminal repeat of adeno-associated virus serotype 2 inverted
   4713..4764    -  misc_feature   bom (fragment): basis of mobility region from pBR322
   4783..5238    +  rep_origin     f1 ori (sequence partly withheld): f1 bacteriophage origin of replication; arrow indicates direction of (+) strand synthesis
   5239..5288    -  misc_feature   bom (fragment): basis of mobility region from pBR322
   5390..5425    -  CDS            rop (fragment): Rop protein, which maintains plasmids at low copy number; rop
   5520..5624    +  promoter       AmpR promoter: bla
   5625..6485    +  CDS            AmpR: β-lactamase; bla; confers resistance to ampicillin, carbenicillin, and related antibiotics
   6656..7244    +  rep_origin     ori: high-copy-number ColE1/pMB1/pBR322/pUC origin of replication
   7306..7446    -  repeat_region  AAV2 ITR: inverted terminal repeat of adeno-associated virus serotype 2 inverted
   7528..159     +  promoter       EF-1α core promoter (across the origin): core promoter for human elongation factor EF-1α
>Addgene plasmid #223165 | pBK2045-AAV-2xSp1-2xNFkB-EFSNC-dSaCas9-KRAB-MECP2(CMV-gRNA1) | addgene full sequence | sequence record 442869 | Addgene NGS Result
AATTGATCCGGTGCCTAGAGAAGGTGGCGCGGGGTAAACTGGGAAAGTGATGTCGTGTACTGGCTCCGCC
TTTTTCCCGAGGGTGGGGGAGAACCGTATATAAGTGCAGTAGTCGCCGTGAACGTTCTTTTTCGCAACGG
GTTTGCCGCCAGAACACAGGACCGGTGCCACCATGGACTACAAAGACCATGACGGTGATTATAAAGATCA
TGACATAGATTACAAGGATGACGATGACAAGGGTGGATCGCCAAAGAAAAAGAGGAAAGTCGCCCCAAAG
AAGAAGCGGAAGGTCGGTATCCACGGAGTCCCAGCAGCCAAGCGGAACTACATCCTGGGCCTGGCCATCG
GCATCACCAGCGTGGGCTACGGCATCATCGACTACGAGACACGGGACGTGATCGATGCCGGCGTGCGGCT
GTTCAAAGAGGCCAACGTGGAAAACAACGAGGGCAGGCGGAGCAAGAGAGGCGCCAGAAGGCTGAAGCGG
CGGAGGCGGCATAGAATCCAGAGAGTGAAGAAGCTGCTGTTCGACTACAACCTGCTGACCGACCACAGCG
AGCTGAGCGGCATCAACCCCTACGAGGCCAGAGTGAAGGGCCTGAGCCAGAAGCTGAGCGAGGAAGAGTT
CTCTGCCGCCCTGCTGCACCTGGCCAAGAGAAGAGGCGTGCACAACGTGAACGAGGTGGAAGAGGACACC
GGCAACGAGCTGTCCACCAAAGAGCAGATCAGCCGGAACAGCAAGGCCCTGGAAGAGAAATACGTGGCCG
AACTGCAGCTGGAACGGCTGAAGAAAGACGGCGAAGTGCGGGGCAGCATCAACAGATTCAAGACCAGCGA
CTACGTGAAAGAAGCCAAACAGCTGCTGAAGGTGCAGAAGGCCTACCACCAGCTGGACCAGAGCTTCATC
GACACCTACATCGACCTGCTGGAAACCCGGCGGACCTACTATGAGGGACCTGGCGAGGGCAGCCCCTTCG
GCTGGAAGGACATCAAAGAATGGTACGAGATGCTGATGGGCCACTGCACCTACTTCCCCGAGGAACTGCG
GAGCGTGAAGTACGCCTACAACGCCGACCTGTACAACGCCCTGAACGACCTGAACAATCTCGTGATCACC
AGGGACGAGAACGAGAAGCTGGAATATTACGAGAAGTTCCAGATCATCGAGAACGTGTTCAAGCAGAAGA
AGAAGCCCACCCTGAAGCAGATCGCCAAAGAAATCCTCGTGAACGAAGAGGATATTAAGGGCTACAGAGT
GACCAGCACCGGCAAGCCCGAGTTCACCAACCTGAAGGTGTACCACGACATCAAGGACATTACCGCCCGG
AAAGAGATTATTGAGAACGCCGAGCTGCTGGATCAGATTGCCAAGATCCTGACCATCTACCAGAGCAGCG
AGGACATCCAGGAAGAACTGACCAATCTGAACTCCGAGCTGACCCAGGAAGAGATCGAGCAGATCTCTAA
TCTGAAGGGCTATACCGGCACCCACAACCTGAGCCTGAAGGCCATCAACCTGATCCTGGACGAGCTGTGG
CACACCAACGACAACCAGATCGCTATCTTCAACCGGCTGAAGCTGGTGCCCAAGAAGGTGGACCTGTCCC
AGCAGAAAGAGATCCCCACCACCCTGGTGGACGACTTCATCCTGAGCCCCGTCGTGAAGAGAAGCTTCAT
CCAGAGCATCAAAGTGATCAACGCCATCATCAAGAAGTACGGCCTGCCCAACGACATCATTATCGAGCTG
GCCCGCGAGAAGAACTCCAAGGACGCCCAGAAAATGATCAACGAGATGCAGAAGCGGAACCGGCAGACCA
ACGAGCGGATCGAGGAAATCATCCGGACCACCGGCAAAGAGAACGCCAAGTACCTGATCGAGAAGATCAA
GCTGCACGACATGCAGGAAGGCAAGTGCCTGTACAGCCTGGAAGCCATCCCTCTGGAAGATCTGCTGAAC
AACCCCTTCAACTATGAGGTGGACCACATCATCCCCAGAAGCGTGTCCTTCGACAACAGCTTCAACAACA
AGGTGCTCGTGAAGCAGGAAGAAGCCAGCAAGAAGGGCAACCGGACCCCATTCCAGTACCTGAGCAGCAG
CGACAGCAAGATCAGCTACGAAACCTTCAAGAAGCACATCCTGAATCTGGCCAAGGGCAAGGGCAGAATC
AGCAAGACCAAGAAAGAGTATCTGCTGGAAGAACGGGACATCAACAGGTTCTCCGTGCAGAAAGACTTCA
TCAACCGGAACCTGGTGGATACCAGATACGCCACCAGAGGCCTGATGAACCTGCTGCGGAGCTACTTCAG
AGTGAACAACCTGGACGTGAAAGTGAAGTCCATCAATGGCGGCTTCACCAGCTTTCTGCGGCGGAAGTGG
AAGTTTAAGAAAGAGCGGAACAAGGGGTACAAGCACCACGCCGAGGACGCCCTGATCATTGCCAACGCCG
ATTTCATCTTCAAAGAGTGGAAGAAACTGGACAAGGCCAAAAAAGTGATGGAAAACCAGATGTTCGAGGA
AAAGCAGGCCGAGAGCATGCCCGAGATCGAAACCGAGCAGGAGTACAAAGAGATCTTCATCACCCCCCAC
CAGATCAAGCACATTAAGGACTTCAAGGACTACAAGTACAGCCACCGGGTGGACAAGAAGCCTAATAGAG
AGCTGATTAACGACACCCTGTACTCCACCCGGAAGGACGACAAGGGCAACACCCTGATCGTGAACAATCT
GAACGGCCTGTACGACAAGGACAATGACAAGCTGAAAAAGCTGATCAACAAGAGCCCCGAAAAGCTGCTG
ATGTACCACCACGACCCCCAGACCTACCAGAAACTGAAGCTGATTATGGAACAGTACGGCGACGAGAAGA
ATCCCCTGTACAAGTACTACGAGGAAACCGGGAACTACCTGACCAAGTACTCCAAAAAGGACAACGGCCC
CGTGATCAAGAAGATTAAGTATTACGGCAACAAACTGAACGCCCATCTGGACATCACCGACGACTACCCC
AACAGCAGAAACAAGGTCGTGAAGCTGTCCCTGAAGCCCTACAGATTCGACGTGTACCTGGACAATGGCG
TGTACAAGTTCGTGACCGTGAAGAATCTGGATGTGATCAAAAAAGAAAACTACTACGAAGTGAATAGCAA
GTGCTATGAGGAAGCTAAGAAGCTGAAGAAGATCAGCAACCAGGCCGAGTTTATCGCCTCCTTCTACAAC
AACGATCTGATCAAGATCAACGGCGAGCTGTATAGAGTGATCGGCGTGAACAACGACCTGCTGAACCGGA
TCGAAGTGAACATGATCGACATCACCTACCGCGAGTACCTGGAAAACATGAACGACAAGAGGCCCCCCAG
GATCATTAAGACAATCGCCTCCAAGACCCAGAGCATTAAGAAGTACAGCACAGACATTCTGGGCAACCTG
TATGAAGTGAAATCTAAGAAGCACCCTCAGATCATCAAAAAGGGCAAAAGGCCGGCGGCCACGAAAAAGG
CCGGCCAGGCAAAAAAGAAAAAGGGATCCGGTGGAGGAAGTGGCGGGTCAGGGTCGGGTGGCACTAGTCG
GACACTGGTGACCTTCAAGGATGTATTTGTGGACTTCACCAGGGAGGAGTGGAAGCTGCTGGACACTGCT
CAGCAGATCGTGTACAGAAATGTGATGCTGGAGAACTATAAGAACCTGGTTTCCTTGGGTTATCAGCTTA
CTAAGCCAGATGTGATCCTCCGGTTGGAGAAGGGAGAAGAGCCCTCGGGAGGTGGTTCGGGAGGTGGTTC
GGAGGGTGTGCAGGTGAAAAGGGTCCTGGAGAAAAGTCCTGGGAAGCTCCTTGTCAAGATGCCTTTTCAA
ACTTCGCCAGGGGGCAAGGCTGAGGGGGGTGGGGCCACCACATCCACCCAGGTCATGGTGATCAAACGCC
CCGGCAGGAAGCGAAAAGCTGAGGCCGACCCTCAGGCCATTCCCAAGAAACGGGGCCGAAAGCCGGGGAG
TGTGGTGGCAGCCGCTGCCGCCGAGGCCAAAAAGAAAGCCGTGAAGGAGTCTTCTATCCGATCTGTGCAG
GAGACAGTACTCCCCATCAAGAAGCGCAAGACCCGGGAGGCTAGCGGAGGTGGTTCGCCAAAGAAGAAAC
GGAAGGTGGGATCCTGAAATAAAAGATCTTTGTTTTCATTAGATCTGTGTGTTGGTTTTTTGTGTGCGGC
CGGTACCGAGGGCCTATTTCCCATGATTCCTTCATATTTGCATATACGATACAAGGCTGTTAGAGAGATA
ATTGGAATTAATTTGACTGTAAACACAAAGATATTAGTACAAAATACGTGACGTAGAAAGTAATAATTTC
TTGGGTAGTTTGCAGTTTTAAAATTATGTTTTAAAATGGACTATCATATGCTTACCGTAACTTGAAAGTA
TTTCGATTTCTTGGCTTTATATATCTTGTGGAAAGGACGAAACACCGGTGGATAGCGGTTTGACTCACGT
TTTAGTACTCTGGAAACAGAATCTACTAAAACAAGGCAAAATGCCGTGTTTATCTCGTCAACTTGTTGGC
GAGATTTTTGCGGCCGCAGGAACCCCTAGTGATGGAGTTGGCCACTCCCTCTCTGCGCGCTCGCTCGCTC
ACTGAGGCCGGGCGACCAAAGGTCGCCCGACGCCCGGGCTTTGCCCGGGCGGCCTCAGTGAGCGAGCGAG
CGCGCAGCTGCCTGCAGGGGCGCCTGATGCGGTATTTTCTCCTTACGCATCTGTGCGGTATTTCACACCG
CATA
[95 nt withheld, positions 4765-4859]
T
[46 nt withheld, positions 4861-4906]
C
[141 nt withheld, positions 4908-5048]
CCTTTGACGTTGGAGTCCACGTTCTTT
[37 nt withheld, positions 5076-5112]
ACTCTATCTCGGGCTATTCTTTTGATTTATAAGGGATTTTGCCGATTTCGGTCTATTGGTTAAAAAATGA
GCTGATTTAACAAAAATTTAACGCGAATTTTAACAAAATATTAACGTTTACAATTTTATGGTGCACTCTC
AGTACAATCTGCTCTGATGCCGCATAGTTAAGCCAGCCCCGACACCCGCCAACACCCGCTGACGCGCCCT
GACGGGCTTGTCTGCTCCCGGCATCCGCTTACAGACAAGCTGTGACCGTCTCCGGGAGCTGCATGTGTCA
GAGGTTTTCACCGTCATCACCGAAACGCGCGAGACGAAAGGGCCTCGTGATACGCCTATTTTTATAGGTT
AATGTCATGATAATAATGGTTTCTTAGACGTCAGGTGGCACTTTTCGGGGAAATGTGCGCGGAACCCCTA
TTTGTTTATTTTTCTAAATACATTCAAATATGTATCCGCTCATGAGACAATAACCCTGATAAATGCTTCA
ATAATATTGAAAAAGGAAGAGTATGAGTATTCAACATTTCCGTGTCGCCCTTATTCCCTTTTTTGCGGCA
TTTTGCCTTCCTGTTTTTGCTCACCCAGAAACGCTGGTGAAAGTAAAAGATGCTGAAGATCAGTTGGGTG
CACGAGTGGGTTACATCGAACTGGATCTCAACAGCGGTAAGATCCTTGAGAGTTTTCGCCCCGAAGAACG
TTTTCCAATGATGAGCACTTTTAAAGTTCTGCTATGTGGCGCGGTATTATCCCGTATTGACGCCGGGCAA
GAGCAACTCGGTCGCCGCATACACTATTCTCAGAATGACTTGGTTGAGTACTCACCAGTCACAGAAAAGC
ATCTTACGGATGGCATGACAGTAAGAGAATTATGCAGTGCTGCCATAACCATGAGTGATAACACTGCGGC
CAACTTACTTCTGACAACGATCGGAGGACCGAAGGAGCTAACCGCTTTTTTGCACAACATGGGGGATCAT
GTAACTCGCCTTGATCGTTGGGAACCGGAGCTGAATGAAGCCATACCAAACGACGAGCGTGACACCACGA
TGCCTGTAGCAATGGCAACAACGTTGCGCAAACTATTAACTGGCGAACTACTTACTCTAGCTTCCCGGCA
ACAATTAATAGACTGGATGGAGGCGGATAAAGTTGCAGGACCACTTCTGCGCTCGGCCCTTCCGGCTGGC
TGGTTTATTGCTGATAAATCTGGAGCCGGTGAGCGTGGAAGCCGCGGTATCATTGCAGCACTGGGGCCAG
ATGGTAAGCCCTCCCGTATCGTAGTTATCTACACGACGGGGAGTCAGGCAACTATGGATGAACGAAATAG
ACAGATCGCTGAGATAGGTGCCTCACTGATTAAGCATTGGTAACTGTCAGACCAAGTTTACTCATATATA
CTTTAGATTGATTTAAAACTTCATTTTTAATTTAAAAGGATCTAGGTGAAGATCCTTTTTGATAATCTCA
TGACCAAAATCCCTTAACGTGAGTTTTCGTTCCACTGAGCGTCAGACCCCGTAGAAAAGATCAAAGGATC
TTCTTGAGATCCTTTTTTTCTGCGCGTAATCTGCTGCTTGCAAACAAAAAAACCACCGCTACCAGCGGTG
GTTTGTTTGCCGGATCAAGAGCTACCAACTCTTTTTCCGAAGGTAACTGGCTTCAGCAGAGCGCAGATAC
CAAATACTGTTCTTCTAGTGTAGCCGTAGTTAGGCCACCACTTCAAGAACTCTGTAGCACCGCCTACATA
CCTCGCTCTGCTAATCCTGTTACCAGTGGCTGCTGCCAGTGGCGATAAGTCGTGTCTTACCGGGTTGGAC
TCAAGACGATAGTTACCGGATAAGGCGCAGCGGTCGGGCTGAACGGGGGGTTCGTGCACACAGCCCAGCT
TGGAGCGAACGACCTACACCGAACTGAGATACCTACAGCGTGAGCTATGAGAAAGCGCCACGCTTCCCGA
AGGGAGAAAGGCGGACAGGTATCCGGTAAGCGGCAGGGTCGGAACAGGAGAGCGCACGAGGGAGCTTCCA
GGGGGAAACGCCTGGTATCTTTATAGTCCTGTCGGGTTTCGCCACCTCTGACTTGAGCGTCGATTTTTGT
GATGCTCGTCAGGGGGGCGGAGCCTATGGAAAAACGCCAGCAACGCGGCCTTTTTACGGTTCCTGGCCTT
TTGCTGGCCTTTTGCTCACATGTCCTGCAGGCAGCTGCGCGCTCGCTCGCTCACTGAGGCCGCCCGGGCA
AAGCCCGGGCGTCGGGCGACCTTTGGTCGCCCGGCCTCAGTGAGCGAGCGAGCGCGCAGAGAGGGAGTGG
CCAACTCCATCACTAGGGGTTCCTACGCGTGGGCGGGACGTTAACGGGGGCGGAACGTTAACGGGCGTAG
GGGACTTTCCGTTAACGCGGGGACTTTCCGTCGACGGGCAGAGCGCACATCGCCCACAGTCCCCGAGAAG
TTGGGGGGAGGGGTCGGC
